Addgene plasmid #30980: pHD7
Depositing lab: Adam Bogdanove & Daniel Voytas. Depositing organization: University of Minnesota. Publication: Efficient design and assembly of custom TALEN and other TAL effector-based constructs for DNA targeting. Cermak T, Doyle EL, Christian M, Wang L, Zhang Y, Schmidt C, Baller JA, Somia NV, Bogdanove AJ, Voytas DF. Nucleic Acids Res. 2011 Jul;39(12):e82. doi: 10.1093/nar/gkr218 PubMed 21493687.
Backbone
  Vector backbone: pTC14
  Backbone size w/o insert (bp): 2989
Growth in bacteria
  Bacterial resistance: Tetracycline, 10 μg/mL
  Growth temperature: 37°C
  Growth strain: DH5alpha
  Growth instructions: DH5a/LB+antibiotics
  Copy number: High Copy
Gene/Insert
  Gene/Insert name: repeat HD7
  Species: Xanthamonas oryzae
  Insert size (bp): 116
  Cloning method: Restriction Enzyme; 5′ cloning site XbaI (not destroyed); 3′ cloning site XhoI (not destroyed)
  Sequencing primers: 5′ pTC14_F2 (caagcctgattgggagaaaa)
Terms and licenses: Academic/Nonprofit Terms; Industry Terms: Not Available to Industry
How to cite: pHD7 was a gift from Adam Bogdanove & Daniel Voytas (Addgene plasmid # 30980 ; http://n2t.net/addgene:30980 ; RRID:Addgene_30980)
