[The description below was written by a language model from this plasmid's Addgene catalogue record and pLannotate feature annotations shown in this document.]
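Description:
pHD7 is a small bacterial cloning plasmid (about 3.1 kb) that serves as a module vector in a kit for assembling custom TAL effectors and TAL effector nucleases (TALENs). It is built on the pTC14 backbone and carries a single 116 bp insert, "repeat HD7", derived from Xanthomonas oryzae TAL effector sequence and cloned between retained XbaI and XhoI sites. By the naming convention of this repeat library, "HD" denotes the repeat-variable diresidue of the encoded TAL repeat, which is generally associated with recognition of cytosine, and "7" most likely indicates the position the module occupies in an ordered array. The record itself does not spell this out, nor does it describe the flanking sites used for assembly. The feature table does not annotate the repeat insert at all.

The plasmid is maintained in E. coli at high copy through a ColE1/pUC-type origin and is selected with tetracycline, conferred by a TcR efflux pump gene driven by its own tet promoter. The remaining annotations are mostly backbone remnants: short fragments of lacI, an RSF origin fragment and a KanR fragment, none of which is expected to be functional, plus a T7 promoter and rrnB T1 and T2 terminators, which may help insulate the cloning region from read-through transcription. No eukaryotic expression elements are annotated, consistent with a construct that acts purely as a source of one DNA-binding repeat unit. It is meant to be combined with other repeat modules to build arrays that target a chosen DNA sequence, and these arrays are then moved into final TAL effector or TALEN backbones.
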