Features (pLannotate 1.2.2; 10 found; start..end, strand, type, name):
      1..54      -  CDS            lacI (fragment): lac repressor; lacI; The lac repressor binds to the lac operator to inhibit transcription in E. coli. This inhibition can be relieved by adding lactose or isopropyl-β-D-thiogalactopyranoside (IPTG).
     56..180     -  rep_origin     RSF ori (fragment): Plasmids containing the RSF 1030 origin of replication can be propagated in E. coli cells that contain additional plasmids with compatible origins.
    196..224     +  promoter       tet promoter: E. coli promoter for tetracycline efflux protein gene
    272..1462    +  CDS            TcR: tetracycline efflux protein; tet; confers resistance to tetracycline
   1560..1634    +  CDS            KanR (fragment): aminoglycoside phosphotransferase; aphA-3; confers resistance to kanamycin
   1637..1655    -  promoter       T7 promoter: promoter for bacteriophage T7 RNA polymerase
   1960..2548    +  rep_origin     ori: high-copy-number ColE1/pMB1/pBR322/pUC origin of replication
   2731..2823    +  CDS            lacI (fragment): lac repressor; lacI; The lac repressor binds to the lac operator to inhibit transcription in E. coli. This inhibition can be relieved by adding lactose or isopropyl-β-D-thiogalactopyranoside (IPTG).
   2878..2905    -  terminator     rrnB T2 terminator: transcription terminator T2 from the E. coli rrnB gene
   3037..3080    +  terminator     rrnB T1 terminator: Escherichia coli rrnB; transcription terminator T1 from the E. coli rrnB gene
>Addgene plasmid #30980 | pHD7 | depositor full sequence | sequence record 14254 | Author sequence
CTGCATTAATGAATCGGCCAACGCGCGGGGAGAGGCGGTTTGCGTATTGGGCGCTCTTCCGCTTCCTCGC
TCACTGACTCGCTGCGCTCGGTCGTTCGGCTGCGGCGAGCGGTATCAGCTCACTCAAAGGCGGTAATACG
GTTATCCACAGAATCAGGGGATAACGCAGGAAAGAACATGAATTAATTCTCATGTTTGACAGCTTATCAT
CGATTAGCTTTAATGCGGTAGTTTATCACAGTTAAATTGCTAACGCAGTCAGGCACCGTGTATGAAATCT
AACAATGCGCTCATCGTCATCCTCGGCACCGTCACCCTGGATGCTGTAGGCATAGGCTTGGTTATGCCGG
TACTGCCGGGCCTCTTGCGGGATATCGTCCATTCCGACAGCATCGCCAGTCACTATGGCGTGCTGCTAGC
GCTATATGCGTTGATGCAATTTCTATGCGCACCCGTTCTCGGAGCACTGTCCGACCGCTTTGGCCGCCGC
CCAGTCCTGCTCGCTTCGCTACTTGGAGCCACTATCGACTACGCGATCATGGCGACCACACCCGTCCTGT
GGATTCTCTACGCCGGACGCATCGTGGCCGGCATCACCGGCGCCACAGGTGCGGTTGCTGGCGCCTATAT
CGCCGACATCACCGATGGGGAAGATCGGGCTCGCCACTTCGGGCTCATGAGCGCTTGTTTCGGCGTGGGT
ATGGTGGCAGGCCCCGTGGCCGGGGGACTGTTGGGCGCCATCTCCTTACATGCACCATTCCTTGCGGCGG
CGGTGCTCAACGGCCTCAACCTACTACTGGGCTGCTTCCTAATGCAGGAGTCGCATAAGGGAGAGCGCCG
ACCCATGCCCTTGAGAGCCTTCAACCCAGTCAGCTCCTTCCGGTGGGCGCGGGGCATGACTATCGTCGCC
GCACTTATGACTGTCTTCTTTATCATGCAACTCGTAGGACAGGTGCCGGCAGCGCTCTGGGTCATTTTCG
GCGAGGACCGCTTTCGCTGGAGCGCGACGATGATCGGCCTGTCGCTTGCGGTATTCGGAATCTTGCACGC
CCTCGCTCAAGCCTTCGTCACTGGTCCCGCCACCAAACGTTTCGGCGAGAAGCAGGCCATTATCGCCGGC
ATGGCGGCCGACGCGCTGGGCTACGTCTTGCTGGCGTTCGCGACGCGAGGCTGGATGGCCTTCCCCATTA
TGATTCTTCTCGCTTCCGGCGGCATCGGGATGCCCGCGTTGCAGGCCATGCTGTCCAGGCAGGTAGATGA
CGACCATCAGGGACAGCTTCAAGGATCGCTCGCGGCTCTTACCAGCCTAACTTCGATCATTGGACCGCTG
ATCGTCACGGCGATTTATGCCGCCTCGGCGAGCACATGGAACGGGTTGGCATGGATTGTAGGCGCCGCCC
TATACCTTGTCTGCCTCCCCGCGTTGCGTCGCGGTGCATGGAGCCGGGCCACCTCGACCTGAATGGAAGC
CGGCGGCACCTCGCTAACGGATTCACCACTCCAAGAATTGGAGCCAATCAATTCTTGCGGAGAACTGTGA
ATGCGCAAACCAACCCTTGATCGGGGAAGAACAGTATGTCGAGCTATTTTTTGACTTACTGGGGATCAAG
CCTGATTGGGAGAAAATAAAATATCCCCTATAGTGAGTCGTATTACATGGTCATAGCTGTTTCCTGGCAG
CTCTGGCCCGTGTCTCAAAATCTCTGATGTTACATTGCACAAGATAAAAATATATCATCATGCCTCCTCT
AGAGGTCTCACGGTGCAGCGGCTGTTGCCGGTGCTGTGCCAGGACCATGGCCTGACTCCGGACCAAGTGG
TGGCTATCGCCAGCCACGATGGCGGCAAGCAAGCGCTCGAAACGAGACCCTCGAGCCACCCATGACCAAA
ATCCCTTAACGTGAGTTACGCGTCGTTCCACTGAGCGTCAGACCCCGTAGAAAAGATCAAAGGATCTTCT
TGAGATCCTTTTTTTCTGCGCGTAATCTGCTGCTTGCAAACAAAAAAACCACCGCTACCAGCGGTGGTTT
GTTTGCCGGATCAAGAGCTACCAACTCTTTTTCCGAAGGTAACTGGCTTCAGCAGAGCGCAGATACCAAA
TACTGTTCTTCTAGTGTAGCCGTAGTTAGGCCACCACTTCAAGAACTCTGTAGCACCGCCTACATACCTC
GCTCTGCTAATCCTGTTACCAGTGGCTGCTGCCAGTGGCGATAAGTCGTGTCTTACCGGGTTGGACTCAA
GACGATAGTTACCGGATAAGGCGCAGCGGTCGGGCTGAACGGGGGGTTCGTGCACACAGCCCAGCTTGGA
GCGAACGACCTACACCGAACTGAGATACCTACAGCGTGAGCTATGAGAAAGCGCCACGCTTCCCGAAGGG
AGAAAGGCGGACAGGTATCCGGTAAGCGGCAGGGTCGGAACAGGAGAGCGCACGAGGGAGCTTCCAGGGG
GAAACGCCTGGTATCTTTATAGTCCTGTCGGGTTTCGCCACCTCTGACTTGAGCGTCGATTTTTGTGATG
CTCGTCAGGGGGGCGGAGCCTATGGAAAAACGCCAGCAACGCGGCCTTTTTACGGTTCCTGGCCTTTTGC
TGGCCTTTTGCTCACATGTTCTTTCCTGCGTTATCCCCTGATTCTGTGGATAACCGTATTACCGCCTTTG
AGTGAGCTGATACCGCTCGCCGCAGCCGAACGACCGAGCGCAGCGAGTCAGTGAGCGAGGAAGCGGAAGA
GCGCCCAATACGCAAACCGCCTCTCCCCGCGCGTTGGCCGATTCATTAATGCAGCTGGCACGACAGGTTT
CCCGACTGGAAAGCGGGCAGTGAGCGCAACGCAATTAATACGCGTACCGCTAGCCAGGAAGAGTTTGTAG
AAACGCAAAAAGGCCATCCGTCAGGATGGCCTTCTGCTTAGTTTGATGCCTGGCAGTTTATGGCGGGCGT
CCTGCCCGCCACCCTCCGGGCCGTTGCTTCACAACGTTCAAATCCGCTCCCGGCGGATTTGTCCTACTCA
GGAGAGCGTTCACCGACAAACAACAGATAAAACGAAAGGCCCAGTCTTCCGACTGAGCCTTTCGTTTTAT
TTGATGCCTGGCAGTTCCCTACTCTCGCGTT
