>Addgene plasmid #30980 | pHD7 | addgene partial sequence | sequence record 35604 | 30980 with pTC14_F2 (caagcctgattgggagaaaa)
TATTACATGGTCATAGCTGTTTCCTGGCAGCTCTGGCCCGTGTCTCAAAATCTCTGATGTTACATTGCAC
AAGATAAAAATATATCATCATGCCTCCTCTAGAGGTCTCACGGTGCAGCGGCTGTTGCCGGTGCTGTGCC
AGGACCATGGCCTGACTCCGGACCAAGTGGTGGCTATCGCCAGCCACGATGGCGGCAAGCAAGCGCTCGA
AACGAGACCCTCGAGCCACCCATGACCAAAATCCCTTAACGTGAGTTACGCGTCGTTCCACTGAGCGTCA
GACCCCGTAGAAAAGATCAAAGGATCTTCTTGAGATCCTTTTTTTCTGCGCGTAATCTGCTGCTTGCAAA
CAAAAAAACCACCGCTACCAGCGGTGGTTTGTTTGCCGGATCAAGAGCTACCAACTCTTTTTCCGAAGGT
AACTGGCTTCAGCAGAGCGCAGATACCAAATACTGTTCTTCTAGTGTAGCCGTAGTTAGGCCACCACTTC
AAGAACTCTGTAGCACCGCCTACATACCTCGCTCTGCTAATCCTGTTACCAGTGGCTGCTGCCAGTGGCG
ATAAGTCGTGTCTTACCGGGTTGGACTCAAGACGATAGTTACCGGATAAGGCGCAGCGGTCGGGCTGAAC
GGGGGGTTCGTGCACACAGCCCAGCTTGGAGCGAACGACCTACACCGAACTGAGATACCTACAGCGTGAG
CTATGAGAAAGCGCCACGCTTCCCGAAGGGAGAAAGGCGGACAGGTATCCGGTAAGCGGCAGGGTCGGAA
CAGGAGAGCGCACGAGGGAGCTTCCAGGGGGAAACGCCTGGTATCTTTATAGTCCTGTCGGGTTTCGCCA
CCTCTGACTTGAGCGTCGATTTTTGTGATGCTCGTCAGGGGGGCGGAGCCTATGGAAAAACGCCAGCAA
